Addgene plasmid #46828: psd44-G13QL
Purpose: expression of mutant G protein alpha 13 in mammalian cells
Depositing lab: Agnese Mariotti. Depositing organization: Universite de Lausanne (UNIL).
Backbone
  Vector backbone: psd44
  Backbone manufacturer: Dr. Richard Iggo, University of St Andrews, Edinburgh, UK
  Backbone size w/o insert (bp): 9195
  Total vector size (bp): 10370
  Modifications to backbone: pRRLSIN.cPPT.PGK-GFP.WPRE (Addgene plasmid #12252) under control of the PGK promoter.
  Vector type: Mammalian Expression, Lentiviral
  Selectable markers: Puromycin
Growth in bacteria
  Bacterial resistance: Ampicillin, 100 μg/mL
  Growth temperature: 37°C
  Growth strain: DH5alpha
  Copy number: Low Copy
Gene/Insert
  Gene/Insert name: GNA13 (alt names: guanine nucleotide binding protein (G protein), alpha 13; G protein alpha 13; G alpha 13)
  Species: H. sapiens (human)
  Insert size (bp): 1175
  Mutation: Q226L (The mutation reduces GTPase activity resulting in a constitutively active phenotype)
  Entrez Gene: GNA13 (a.k.a. G13, HG1N)
  Promoter: PGK promoter
  Cloning method: Restriction Enzyme; 5′ cloning site NheI (not destroyed); 3′ cloning site SmaI (not destroyed)
  Sequencing primers: 5′ hPGK-F
Terms and licenses: Academic/Nonprofit Terms; Industry Terms: Not Available to Industry
Depositor comments: cDNA to make this plasmid was obtained from www.cdna.org (ID GNA13000C0).
How to cite: psd44-G13QL was a gift from Agnese Mariotti (Addgene plasmid # 46828 ; http://n2t.net/addgene:46828 ; RRID:Addgene_46828)
