[The description below was written by a language model from this plasmid's Addgene catalogue record and pLannotate feature annotations shown in this document.]
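Description:
psd44-G13QL is a third-generation, self-inactivating HIV-1-based lentiviral transfer vector for expressing a constitutively active mutant of human G protein alpha 13 (GNA13) in mammalian cells. The psd44 backbone is derived from the pRRLSIN.cPPT.PGK-GFP.WPRE design. An RSV enhancer/promoter fused to a truncated 5' LTR drives Tat-independent production of the genomic RNA in packaging cells. It is followed by the Ψ packaging signal with a gag fragment, the Rev response element for Rev-dependent nuclear export, and the cPPT/CTS, which aids nuclear import of the reverse-transcribed genome. The ΔU3 3' LTR silences LTR promoter activity after integration, so expression depends on the internal promoters.

Two internal cassettes sit between the LTRs. An SV40 enhancer/early promoter drives puromycin N-acetyltransferase for selection of transduced cells. Downstream, the human PGK promoter drives the GNA13 coding sequence, cloned between NheI and SmaI sites, and a WPRE follows to enhance transcript stability and expression. The insert carries the Q226L substitution, which reduces GTPase activity and locks the protein in an active state. This makes the construct suited to studying sustained G13 signalling, such as the RhoGEF/RhoA activation noted in the annotation.

In bacteria the plasmid is maintained with ampicillin resistance and a ColE1/pUC-type origin, although the record lists it as low copy, and an f1 origin is also present. The sequenced record is 9,673 nt, shorter than the catalogued total of 10,370 bp. It also shows an IS1 transposable element inserted in the lac promoter/operator region of the backbone, outside the lentiviral cassette.
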