Features (pLannotate 1.2.2; 28 found; start..end, strand, type, name):
     55..76      +  protein_bind   CAP binding site: CAP binding activates transcription in the presence of cAMP. E. coli catabolite activator protein
     91..121     +  promoter       lac promoter: promoter for the E. coli lac operon
    122..889     -  mobile_element IS1: prokaryotic transposable element IS1
    906..922     +  protein_bind   lac operator: The lac repressor binds to the lac operator to inhibit transcription in E. coli. This inhibition can be relieved by adding lactose or isopropyl-β-D-thiogalactopyranoside (IPTG). lac repressor encoded by lacI
   1012..1238    +  promoter       RSV promoter: Rous sarcoma virus enhancer/promoter
   1239..1419    +  LTR            5' LTR (truncated): truncated 5' long terminal repeat (LTR) from HIV-1
   1466..1591    +  misc_feature   HIV-1 Ψ: packaging signal of human immunodeficiency virus type 1
   1575..1938    +  CDS            HIV-1 gag (fragment): gag protein from human immunodeficiency virus 1; gag
   2084..2317    +  misc_feature   RRE: The Rev response element (RRE) of HIV-1 allows for Rev-dependent mRNA export from the nucleus to the cytoplasm.
   2694..2794    +  CDS            Rev (fragment): human immunodeficiency virus 1 (HIV-1) Rev protein; rev; enhances nuclear export of unspliced and incompletely spliced viral mRNAs
   2813..2930    +  misc_feature   cPPT/CTS: central polypurine tract and central termination sequence of HIV-1
   2947..3276    +  promoter       SV40 promoter: SV40 enhancer and early promoter
   3286..3885    +  CDS            PuroR: puromycin N-acetyltransferase; pac from Streptomyces alboniger; confers resistance to puromycin
   3958..3981    -  misc_feature   MCS (fragment): pBluescript multiple cloning site
   3984..4494    +  promoter       hPGK promoter: human phosphoglycerate kinase 1 promoter
   4580..5710    +  CDS            GNA13: GNA13_HUMAN - Experimental evidence at protein level: Swiss-Prot protein existence level 1. Guanine nucleotide-binding proteins (G proteins) are involved as modulators or transducers in various transmembrane signaling systems (PubMed:15240885, PubMed:16787920, PubMed:16705036, PubMed:27084452). Activates effector molecule RhoA by binding and activating RhoGEFs (ARHGEF1/p115RhoGEF, ARHGEF11/PDZ-RhoGEF and ARHGEF12/LARG) (PubMed:15240885, PubMed:12515866). GNA13-dependent Rho signaling subsequently regulates transcription factor AP-1 (activating protein-1) (By similarity). Promotes tumor cell in
   5752..6340    +  misc_feature   WPRE: woodchuck hepatitis virus posttranscriptional regulatory element
   6357..6425    +  CDS            nef (fragment): NEF_HV1Z2 - Experimental evidence at protein level: Swiss-Prot protein existence level 1. Extracellular Nef protein targets CD4(+) T-lymphocytes for apoptosis by interacting with CXCR4 surface receptors. From Human immunodeficiency virus type 1 group M subtype D (isolate Z2/CDC-Z34) (HIV-1).
   6427..6660    +  LTR            3' LTR (ΔU3): self-inactivating 3' long terminal repeat (LTR) from HIV-1
   6732..6853    +  polyA_signal   SV40 poly(A) signal: SV40 polyadenylation signal
   6893..7028    +  rep_origin     SV40 ori: SV40 origin of replication
   7049..7067    -  promoter       T7 promoter: promoter for bacteriophage T7 RNA polymerase
   7075..7230    +  CDS            lacZα (fragment): LacZα fragment of β-galactosidase; lacZ fragment
   7235..7690    +  rep_origin     f1 ori (sequence partly withheld): f1 bacteriophage origin of replication; arrow indicates direction of (+) strand synthesis
   7716..7820    +  promoter       AmpR promoter: bla
   7821..8681    +  CDS            AmpR: β-lactamase; bla; confers resistance to ampicillin, carbenicillin, and related antibiotics
   8852..9440    +  rep_origin     ori: high-copy-number ColE1/pMB1/pBR322/pUC origin of replication
   9623..42      +  CDS            lacI (fragment) (across the origin): lac repressor; lacI; The lac repressor binds to the lac operator to inhibit transcription in E. coli. This inhibition can be relieved by adding lactose or isopropyl-β-D-thiogalactopyranoside (IPTG).
>Addgene plasmid #46828 | psd44-G13QL | addgene full sequence | sequence record 137240 | Addgene NGS result
CAGCTGGCACGACAGGTTTCCCGACTGGAAAGCGGGCAGTGAGCGCAACGCAATTAATGTGAGTTAGCTC
ACTCATTAGGCACCCCAGGCTTTACACTTTATGCTTCCGGCTCGTATGTTGGGTAATGACTCCAACTTAT
TGATAGTGTTTTATGTTCAGATAATGCCCGATGACTTTGTCATGCAGCTCCACCGATTTTGAGAACGACA
GCGACTTCCGTCCCAGCCGTGCCAGGTGCTGCCTCAGATTCAGGTTATGCCGCTCAATTCGCTGCGTATA
TCGCTTGCTGATTACGTGCAGCTTTCCCTTCAGGCGGGATTCATACAGCGGCCAGCCATCCGTCATCCAT
ATCACCACGTCAAAGGGTGACAGCAGGCTCATAAGACGCCCCAGCGTCGCCATAGTGCGTTCACCGAATA
CGTGCGCAACAACCGTCTTCCGGAGACTGTCATACGCGTAAAACAGCCAGCGCTGGCGCGATTTAGCCCC
GACATAGCCCCACTGTTCGTCCATTTCCGCGCAGACGATGACGTCACTGCCCGGCTGTATGCGCGAGGTT
ACCGACTGCGGCCTGAGTTTTTTAAGTGACGTAAAATCGTGTTGAGGCCAACGCCCATAATGCGGGCTGT
TGCCCGGCATCCAACGCCATTCATGGCCATATCAATGATTTTCTGGTGCGTACCGGGTTGAGAAGCGGTG
TAAGTGAACTGCAGTTGCCATGTTTTACGGCAGTGAGAGCAGAGATAGCGCTGATGTCCGGCGGTGCTTT
TGCCGTTACGCACCACCCCGTCAGTAGCTGAACAGGAGGGACAGCTGATAGAAACAGAAGCCACTGGAGC
ACCTCAAAAACACCATCATACACTAAATCAGTAAGTTGGCAGCATCACCCGTATGTTGTGTGGAATTGTG
AGCGGATAACAATTTCACACAGGAAACAGCTATGACCATGATTACGCCAAGCGCGCGTTTAAACTCACTA
AAGGGAACAAAAGCTGGAGCTGCAAGCTTAATGTAGTCTTATGCAATACTCTTGTAGTCTTGCAACATGG
TAACGATGAGTTAGCAACATGCCTTACAAGGAGAGAAAAAGCACCGTGCATGCCGATTGGTGGAAGTAAG
GTGGTACGATCGTGCCTTATTAGGAAGGCAACAGACGGGTCTGACATGGATTGGACGAACCACTGAATTG
CCGCATTGCAGAGATATTGTATTTAAGTGCCTAGCTCGATACATAAACGGGTCTCTCTGGTTAGACCAGA
TCTGAGCCTGGGAGCTCTCTGGCTAACTAGGGAACCCACTGCTTAAGCCTCAATAAAGCTTGCCTTGAGT
GCTTCAAGTAGTGTGTGCCCGTCTGTTGTGTGACTCTGGTAACTAGAGATCCCTCAGACCCTTTTAGTCA
GTGTGGAAAATCTCTAGCAGTGGCGCCCGAACAGGGACTTGAAAGCGAAAGGGAAACCAGAGGAGCTCTC
TCGACGCAGGACTCGGCTTGCTGAAGCGCGCACGGCAAGAGGCGAGGGGCGGCGACTGGTGAGTACGCCA
AAAATTTTGACTAGCGGAGGCTAGAAGGAGAGAGATGGGTGCGAGAGCGTCAGTATTAAGCGGGGGAGAA
TTAGATCGCGATGGGAAAAAATTCGGTTAAGGCCAGGGGGAAAGAAAAAATATAAATTAAAACATATAGT
ATGGGCAAGCAGGGAGCTAGAACGATTCGCAGTTAATCCTGGCCTGTTAGAAACATCAGAAGGCTGTAGA
CAAATACTGGGACAGCTACAACCATCCCTTCAGACAGGATCAGAAGAACTTAGATCATTATATAATACAG
TAGCAACCCTCTATTGTGTGCATCAAAGGATAGAGATAAAAGACACCAAGGAAGCTTTAGACAAGATAGA
GGAAGAGCAAAACAAAAGTAAGACCACCGCACAGCAAGCGGCCGCTGATCTTCAGACCTGGAGGAGGAGA
TATGAGGGACAATTGGAGAAGTGAATTATATAAATATAAAGTAGTAAAAATTGAACCATTAGGAGTAGCA
CCCACCAAGGCAAAGAGAAGAGTGGTGCAGAGAGAAAAAAGAGCAGTGGGAATAGGAGCTTTGTTCCTTG
GGTTCTTGGGAGCAGCAGGAAGCACTATGGGCGCAGCGTCAATGACGCTGACGGTACAGGCCAGACAATT
ATTGTCTGGTATAGTGCAGCAGCAGAACAATTTGCTGAGGGCTATTGAGGCGCAACAGCATCTGTTGCAA
CTCACAGTCTGGGGCATCAAGCAGCTCCAGGCAAGAATCCTGGCTGTGGAAAGATACCTAAAGGATCAAC
AGCTCCTGGGGATTTGGGGTTGCTCTGGAAAACTCATTTGCACCACTGCTGTGCCTTGGAATGCTAGTTG
GAGTAATAAATCTCTGGAACAGATTTGGAATCACACGACCTGGATGGAGTGGGACAGAGAAATTAACAAT
TACACAAGCTTAATACACTCCTTAATTGAAGAATCGCAAAACCAGCAAGAAAAGAATGAACAAGAATTAT
TGGAATTAGATAAATGGGCAAGTTTGTGGAATTGGTTTAACATAACAAATTGGCTGTGGTATATAAAATT
ATTCATAATGATAGTAGGAGGCTTGGTAGGTTTAAGAATAGTTTTTGCTGTACTTTCTATAGTGAATAGA
GTTAGGCAGGGATATTCACCATTATCGTTTCAGACCCACCTCCCAACCCCGAGGGGACCCGACAGGCCCG
AAGGAATAGAAGAAGAAGGTGGAGAGAGAGACAGAGACAGATCCATTCGATTAGTGAACGGATCTCGACG
GTATCGGTTAACTTTTAAAAGAAAAGGGGGGATTGGGGGGTACAGTGCAGGGGAAAGAATAGTAGACATA
ATAGCAACAGACATACAAACTAAAGAATTACAAAAACAAATTACAAAAATTCAAAATTTTATCGACCCTG
TGGAATGTGTGTCAGTTAGGGTGTGGAAAGTCCCCAGGCTCCCCAGCAGGCAGAAGTATGCAAAGCATGC
ATCTCAATTAGTCAGCAACCAGGTGTGGAAAGTCCCCAGGCTCCCCAGCAGGCAGAAGTATGCAAAGCAT
GCATCTCAATTAGTCAGCAACCATAGTCCCGCCCCTAACTCCGCCCATCCCGCCCCTAACTCCGCCCAGT
TCCGCCCATTCTCCGCCCCATGGCTGACTAATTTTTTTTATTTATGCAGAGGCCGAGGCCGCCTCGGCCT
CTGAGCTATTCCAGAAGTAGTGAGGAGGCTTTTTTGGAGGCCTAGGCTTTTGCAAAAAGCTTACCATGAC
CGAGTACAAGCCCACGGTGCGCCTCGCCACCCGCGACGACGTCCCCAGGGCCGTACGCACCCTCGCCGCC
GCGTTCGCCGACTACCCCGCCACGCGCCACACCGTCGATCCGGACCGCCACATCGAGCGGGTCACCGAGC
TGCAAGAACTCTTCCTCACGCGCGTCGGGCTCGACATCGGCAAGGTGTGGGTCGCGGACGACGGCGCCGC
GGTGGCGGTCTGGACCACGCCGGAGAGCGTCGAAGCGGGGGCGGTGTTCGCCGAGATCGGCCCGCGCATG
GCCGAGTTGAGCGGTTCCCGGCTGGCCGCGCAGCAACAGATGGAAGGCCTCCTGGCGCCGCACCGGCCCA
AGGAGCCCGCGTGGTTCCTGGCCACCGTCGGCGTCTCGCCCGACCACCAGGGCAAGGGTCTGGGCAGCGC
CGTCGTGCTCCCCGGAGTGGAGGCGGCCGAGCGCGCCGGGGTGCCCGCCTTCCTGGAGACCTCCGCGCCC
CGCAACCTCCCCTTCTACGAGCGGCTCGGCTTCACCGTCACCGCCGACGTCGAGGTGCCCGAAGGACCGC
GCACCTGGTGCATGACCCGCAAGCCCGGTGCCTGACGCCCGCCCCACGACCCGCAGCGCCCGACCGAAAG
GAGCGCACGACCCCATGCATCGATCACGAGACTAGCCTCGAGAAGCTTGATATCGAATTCCACGGGGTTG
GGGTTGCGCCTTTTCCAAGGCAGCCCTGGGTTTGCGCAGGGACGCGGCTGCTCTGGGCGTGGTTCCGGGA
AACGCAGCGGCGCCGACCCTGGGTCTCGCACATTCTTCACGTCCGTTCGCAGCGTCACCCGGATCTTCGC
CGCTACCCTTGTGGGCCCCCCGGCGACGCTTCCTGCTCCGCCCCTAAGTCGGGAAGGTTCCTTGCGGTTC
GCGGCGTGCCGGACGTGACAAACGGAAGCCGCACGTCTCACTAGTACCCTCGCAGACGGACAGCGCCAGG
GAGCAATGGCAGCGCGCCGACCGCGATGGGCTGTGGCCAATAGCGGCTGCTCAGCAGGGCGCGCCGAGAG
CAGCGGCCGGGAAGGGGCGGTGCGGGAGGCGGGGTGTGGGGCGGTAGTGTGGGCCCTGTTCCTGCCCGCG
CGGTGTTCCGCATTCTGCAAGCCTCCGGAGCGCACGTCGGCAGTCGGCTCCCTCGTTGACCGAATCACCG
ACCTCTCTCCCCAGGGGGATCCACCGGTTACGTATCTAGATTCGAACATATGTTAATTAACCTGCAGGGC
TAGCGTTTAAACTTAAGCTTGGTACCACCATGGCGGACTTCCTGCCGTCGCGGTCCGTGCTGTCCGTGTG
CTTCCCCGGCTGCCTGCTGACGAGTGGCGAGGCCGAGCAGCAACGCAAGTCCAAGGAGATCGACAAATGC
CTGTCTCGGGAAAAGACCTATGTGAAGCGGCTGGTGAAGATCCTGCTGCTGGGCGCGGGCGAGAGCGGCA
AGTCCACCTTCCTGAAGCAGATGCGGATCATCCACGGGCAGGACTTCGACCAGCGCGCGCGCGAGGAGTT
CCGCCCCACCATCTACAGCAACGTGATCAAAGGTATGAGGGTGCTGGTTGATGCTCGAGAGAAGCTTCAT
ATTCCCTGGGGAGACAACTCAAACCAACAACATGGAGATAAGATGATGTCGTTTGATACCCGGGCCCCCA
TGGCAGCCCAAGGAATGGTGGAAACAAGGGTTTTCTTACAATATCTTCCTGCTATAAGAGCATTATGGGC
AGACAGCGGCATACAGAATGCCTATGACCGGCGTCGAGAATTTCAACTGGGTGAATCTGTAAAATATTTC
CTGGATAACTTGGATAAACTTGGAGAACCAGATTATATTCCATCACAACAAGATATTCTGCTTGCCAGAA
GACCCACCAAAGGCATCCATGAATACGACTTTGAAATAAAAAATGTTCCTTTCAAAATGGTTGATGTAGG
TGGTCTGAGATCAGAAAGGAAACGTTGGTTTGAATGTTTCGACAGTGTGACATCAATACTTTTCCTTGTT
TCCTCAAGTGAATTTGACCAGGTGCTTATGGAAGATCGACTGACCAATCGCCTTACAGAGTCTCTGAACA
TTTTTGAAACAATCGTCAATAACCGGGTTTTCAGCAATGTCTCCATAATTCTGTTCTTAAACAAGACAGA
CTTGCTTGAGGAGAAGGTGCAAATTGTGAGCATCAAAGACTATTTCCTAGAATTTGAAGGGGATCCCCAC
TGCTTAAGAGACGTCCAAAAATTCCTGGTGGAATGTTTCCGGAACAAACGCCGGGACCAGCAACAGAAGC
CCTTATACCACCACTTCACCACTGCTATCAACACGGAGAACATCCGCCTTGTTTTCCGTGACGTGAAGGA
TACTATTCTGCATGACAACCTCAAGCAGCTTATGCTACAGTGATCTAGAGATCTCTAGGGGGGCCGGCCT
GTACAGTCGACAATCAACCTCTGGATTACAAAATTTGTGAAAGATTGACTGGTATTCTTAACTATGTTGC
TCCTTTTACGCTATGTGGATACGCTGCTTTAATGCCTTTGTATCATGCTATTGCTTCCCGTATGGCTTTC
ATTTTCTCCTCCTTGTATAAATCCTGGTTGCTGTCTCTTTATGAGGAGTTGTGGCCCGTTGTCAGGCAAC
GTGGCGTGGTGTGCACTGTGTTTGCTGACGCAACCCCCACTGGTTGGGGCATTGCCACCACCTGTCAGCT
CCTTTCCGGGACTTTCGCTTTCCCCCTCCCTATTGCCACGGCGGAACTCATCGCCGCCTGCCTTGCCCGC
TGCTGGACAGGGGCTCGGCTGTTGGGCACTGACAATTCCGTGGTGTTGTCGGGGAAGCTGACGTCCTTTC
CATGGCTGCTCGCCTGTGTTGCCACCTGGATTCTGCGCGGGACGTCCTTCTGCTACGTCCCTTCGGCCCT
CAATCCAGCGGACCTTCCTTCCCGCGGCCTGCTGCCGGCTCTGCGGCCTCTTCCGCGTCTTCGCCTTCGC
CCTCAGACGAGTCGGATCTCCCTTTGGGCCGCCTCCCCGCCTGGAATTCGAGCTCGGTACCTTTAAGACC
AATGACTTACAAGGCAGCTGTAGATCTTAGCCACTTTTTAAAAGAAAAGGGGGGACTGGAAGGGCTAATT
CACTCCCAACGAAGACAAGATCTGCTTTTTGCTTGTACTGGGTCTCTCTGGTTAGACCAGATCTGAGCCT
GGGAGCTCTCTGGCTAACTAGGGAACCCACTGCTTAAGCCTCAATAAAGCTTGCCTTGAGTGCTTCAAGT
AGTGTGTGCCCGTCTGTTGTGTGACTCTGGTAACTAGAGATCCCTCAGACCCTTTTAGTCAGTGTGGAAA
ATCTCTAGCAGTAGTAGTTCATGTCATCTTATTATTCAGTATTTATAACTTGCAAAGAAATGAATATCAG
AGAGTGAGAGGAACTTGTTTATTGCAGCTTATAATGGTTACAAATAAAGCAATAGCATCACAAATTTCAC
AAATAAAGCATTTTTTTCACTGCATTCTAGTTGTGGTTTGTCCAAACTCATCAATGTATCTTATCATGTC
TGGCTCTAGCTATCCCGCCCCTAACTCCGCCCATCCCGCCCCTAACTCCGCCCAGTTCCGCCCATTCTCC
GCCCCATGGCTGACTAATTTTTTTTATTTATGCAGAGGCCGAGGCCGCCTCGGCCTCTGAGCTATTCCAG
AAGTAGTGAGGAGGCTTTTTTGGAGGCCTAGGGACGTACCCAATTCGCCCTATAGTGAGTCGTATTACGC
GCGCTCACTGGCCGTCGTTTTACAACGTCGTGACTGGGAAAACCCTGGCGTTACCCAACTTAATCGCCTT
GCAGCACATCCCCCTTTCGCCAGCTGGCGTAATAGCGAAGAGGCCCGCACCGATCGCCCTTCCCAACAGT
TGCGCAGCCTGAATGGCGAATGGG
[124 nt withheld, positions 7235-7358]
C
[59 nt withheld, positions 7360-7418]
ATTACGGCACCTCGACCCCAAAAAACTTGATTA
[49 nt withheld, positions 7452-7500]
CCTTTGACGTTGGAGTCCACGTTCTTT
[37 nt withheld, positions 7528-7564]
ACCCTATCTCGGTCTATTCTTTTGATTTATAAGGGATTTTGCCGATTTCGGCCTATTGGTTAAAAAATGA
GCTGATTTAACAAAAATTTAACGCGAATTTTAACAAAATATTAACGCTTACAATTTAGGTGGCACTTTTC
GGGGAAATGTGCGCGGAACCCCTATTTGTTTATTTTTCTAAATACATTCAAATATGTATCCGCTCATGAG
ACAATAACCCTGATAAATGCTTCAATAATATTGAAAAAGGAAGAGTATGAGTATTCAACATTTCCGTGTC
GCCCTTATTCCCTTTTTTGCGGCATTTTGCCTTCCTGTTTTTGCTCACCCAGAAACGCTGGTGAAAGTAA
AAGATGCTGAAGATCAGTTGGGTGCACGAGTGGGTTACATCGAACTGGATCTCAACAGCGGTAAGATCCT
TGAGAGTTTTCGCCCCGAAGAACGTTTTCCAATGATGAGCACTTTTAAAGTTCTGCTATGTGGCGCGGTA
TTATCCCGTATTGACGCCGGGCAAGAGCAACTCGGTCGCCGCATACACTATTCTCAGAATGACTTGGTTG
AGTACTCACCAGTCACAGAAAAGCATCTTACGGATGGCATGACAGTAAGAGAATTATGCAGTGCTGCCAT
AACCATGAGTGATAACACTGCGGCCAACTTACTTCTGACAACGATCGGAGGACCGAAGGAGCTAACCGCT
TTTTTGCACAACATGGGGGATCATGTAACTCGCCTTGATCGTTGGGAACCGGAGCTGAATGAAGCCATAC
CAAACGACGAGCGTGACACCACGATGCCTGTAGCAATGGCAACAACGTTGCGCAAACTATTAACTGGCGA
ACTACTTACTCTAGCTTCCCGGCAACAATTAATAGACTGGATGGAGGCGGATAAAGTTGCAGGACCACTT
CTGCGCTCGGCCCTTCCGGCTGGCTGGTTTATTGCTGATAAATCTGGAGCCGGTGAGCGTGGGTCTCGCG
GTATCATTGCAGCACTGGGGCCAGATGGTAAGCCCTCCCGTATCGTAGTTATCTACACGACGGGGAGTCA
GGCAACTATGGATGAACGAAATAGACAGATCGCTGAGATAGGTGCCTCACTGATTAAGCATTGGTAACTG
TCAGACCAAGTTTACTCATATATACTTTAGATTGATTTAAAACTTCATTTTTAATTTAAAAGGATCTAGG
TGAAGATCCTTTTTGATAATCTCATGACCAAAATCCCTTAACGTGAGTTTTCGTTCCACTGAGCGTCAGA
CCCCGTAGAAAAGATCAAAGGATCTTCTTGAGATCCTTTTTTTCTGCGCGTAATCTGCTGCTTGCAAACA
AAAAAACCACCGCTACCAGCGGTGGTTTGTTTGCCGGATCAAGAGCTACCAACTCTTTTTCCGAAGGTAA
CTGGCTTCAGCAGAGCGCAGATACCAAATACTGTTCTTCTAGTGTAGCCGTAGTTAGGCCACCACTTCAA
GAACTCTGTAGCACCGCCTACATACCTCGCTCTGCTAATCCTGTTACCAGTGGCTGCTGCCAGTGGCGAT
AAGTCGTGTCTTACCGGGTTGGACTCAAGACGATAGTTACCGGATAAGGCGCAGCGGTCGGGCTGAACGG
GGGGTTCGTGCACACAGCCCAGCTTGGAGCGAACGACCTACACCGAACTGAGATACCTACAGCGTGAGCT
ATGAGAAAGCGCCACGCTTCCCGAAGGGAGAAAGGCGGACAGGTATCCGGTAAGCGGCAGGGTCGGAACA
GGAGAGCGCACGAGGGAGCTTCCAGGGGGAAACGCCTGGTATCTTTATAGTCCTGTCGGGTTTCGCCACC
TCTGACTTGAGCGTCGATTTTTGTGATGCTCGTCAGGGGGGCGGAGCCTATGGAAAAACGCCAGCAACGC
GGCCTTTTTACGGTTCCTGGCCTTTTGCTGGCCTTTTGCTCACATGTTCTTTCCTGCGTTATCCCCTGAT
TCTGTGGATAACCGTATTACCGCCTTTGAGTGAGCTGATACCGCTCGCCGCAGCCGAACGACCGAGCGCA
GCGAGTCAGTGAGCGAGGAAGCGGAAGAGCGCCCAATACGCAAACCGCCTCTCCCCGCGCGTTGGCCGAT
TCATTAATG
