>Addgene plasmid #46828 | psd44-G13QL | addgene partial sequence | sequence record 67809 | WPRE-R 5'-CATAGCGTAAAAGGAGCAACA-3'
CAATTTTGTAATCCAGAGGTTGATTGTCGACTGTACAGGCCGGCCCCCCTAGAGATCTCTAGATCACTGT
AGCATAAGCTGCTTGAGGTTGTCATGCAGAATAGTATCCTTCACGTCACGGAAAACAAGGCGGATGTTCT
CCGTGTTGATAGCAGTGGTGAAGTGGTGGTATAAGGGCTTCTGTTGCTGGTCCCGGCGTTTGTTCCGGAA
ACATTCCACCAGGAATTTTTGGACGTCTCTTAAGCAGTGGGGATCCCCTTCAAATTCTAGGAAATAGTCT
TTGATGCTCACAATTTGCACCTTCTCCTCAAGCAAGTCTGTCTTGTTTAAGAACAGAATTATGGAGACAT
TGCTGAAAACCCGGTTATTGACGATTGTTTCAAAAATGTTCAGAGACTCTGTAAGGCGATTGGTCAGTCG
ATCTTCCATAAGCACCTGGTCAAATTCACTTGAGGAAACAAGGAAAAGTATTGATGTCACACTGTCGAAA
CATTCAAACCAACGTTTCCTTTCTGATCTCAGACCACCTACATCAACCATTTTGAAAGGAACATTTTTTA
TTTCAAAGTCGTATTCATGGATGCCTTTGGTGGGTCTTCTGGCAAGCAGAATATCTTGTTGTGATGGAAT
ATAATCTGGTTCTCCAAGTTTATCCAAGTTATCCAGGAAATATTTTACAGATTCACCCAGTTGAAATTCT
CGACGCCGGTCATAGGCATTCTGTATGCCGCTGTCTGCCCATAATGCTCTTATAGCAGGAAGATATTGTA
AGAAAACCCTTGTTTCCACCATTCCTTGGGCTGCCATG
